Addgene plasmid #218888: MUNC18a
Purpose: Expresses rat MUNC18a in bacteria
Depositing lab: Axel Brunger. Depositing organization: Stanford University. Publication: Observing isolated synaptic vesicle association and fusion ex vivo. Leitz J, Wang C, Esquivies L, Peters JJ, Gopal N, Pfuetzner RA, Wang AL, Brunger AT. Nat Protoc. 2024 Jul 2. doi: 10.1038/s41596-024-01014-x. PubMed 38956381.
Backbone
  Vector backbone: pROExHTa
  Vector type: Bacterial Expression
Growth in bacteria
  Bacterial resistance: Ampicillin, 100 μg/mL
  Growth temperature: 37°C
  Growth strain: DH5alpha
  Copy number: Unknown
Gene/Insert
  Gene/Insert name: Munc18a
  Species: R. norvegicus (rat)
  Entrez Gene: Stxbp1 (a.k.a. ANC18HA, Munc18-1, NSEC1A, Sec1, Unc18-1, n-sec1, nSec1, rbSec1, rbSec1A, rbSec1B)
  Tag / fusion protein: 6 his (N terminal on insert)
Terms and licenses: Academic/Nonprofit Terms; Industry Terms: Not Available to Industry
How to cite: MUNC18a was a gift from Axel Brunger (Addgene plasmid # 218888 ; http://n2t.net/addgene:218888 ; RRID:Addgene_218888)
