[The description below was written by a language model from this plasmid's Addgene catalogue record and pLannotate feature annotations shown in this document.]
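Description:
MUNC18a is a 6,483-nt bacterial expression plasmid built on the pROExHTa backbone for producing rat Munc18a (Stxbp1, also called Munc18-1 or nSec1) in E. coli. It replicates through a ColE1/pMB1-type origin and is selected with ampicillin via the β-lactamase gene under its own promoter. An f1 phage origin is also present, along with remnants of the pBR322 bom and rop regions. The catalogue lists the copy number as unknown.

The coding region runs from an N-terminal polyhistidine tag (recorded as 6xHis in the catalogue, and picked up by the annotation software as a partial 8xHis match) through a TEV protease recognition site into the roughly 1.8 kb Munc18a open reading frame. The tag therefore allows metal-affinity purification and can afterwards be cleaved off with TEV protease. The automated annotation matched the insert to the bovine STXBP1 entry, which presumably reflects high conservation of this protein, since the catalogue gives the species as rat.

A complete promoter is not annotated. Only short promoter fragments appear upstream, followed by a lac operator, so the record does not explicitly name the driving promoter. The operator, together with a plasmid-borne lacI gene under the stronger lacIq promoter, indicates tightly repressed, IPTG-inducible expression. Transcription ends at the rrnB T1 and T2 terminators downstream of a 5S rRNA segment.

Munc18a binds syntaxin and regulates synaptic vesicle docking and fusion. The associated publication on isolated synaptic vesicle association and fusion suggests the purified recombinant protein is used as a component in such ex vivo or reconstituted fusion assays.
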