Features (pLannotate 1.2.2; 20 found; start..end, strand, type, name):
      3..20      +  promoter       tet promoter (fragment): E. coli promoter for tetracycline efflux protein gene
     16..117     -  CDS            yciV (fragment): RNAAM_ECOLI - Also known as trpH From Escherichia coli (strain K12).
    192..208     +  promoter       EM7 promoter (fragment): synthetic bacterial promoter&nbsp
    230..246     +  protein_bind   lac operator: The lac repressor binds to the lac operator to inhibit transcription in E. coli. This inhibition can be relieved by adding lactose or isopropyl-β-D-thiogalactopyranoside (IPTG). lac repressor encoded by lacI
    277..296     +  CDS            8xHis (fragment): 8xHis affinity tag
    318..338     +  CDS            TEV site: tobacco etch virus (TEV) protease recognition and cleavage site
    348..2129    +  CDS            STXBP1: STXB1_BOVIN - Also known as UNC18A. Experimental evidence at protein level: Swiss-Prot protein existence level 1. Participates in the regulation of synaptic vesicle docking and fusion through interaction with GTP-binding proteins (By similarity). Essential for neurotransmission and binds syntaxin, a component of the synaptic vesicle fusion machinery probably in a 1:1 ratio. Can interact with syntaxins 1, 2, and 3 but not syntaxin 4. May play a role in determining the specificity of intracellular fusion reactions (By similarity). From Bos taurus (Bovine).
   2256..2371    +  ncRNA          5S rRNA: Accession: RF00001 - 5S ribosomal RNA
   2375..2461    +  terminator     rrnB T1 terminator: Escherichia coli rrnB; transcription terminator T1 from the E. coli rrnB gene
   2553..2580    +  terminator     rrnB T2 terminator: transcription terminator T2 from the E. coli rrnB gene
   2599..2690    +  promoter       AmpR promoter: bla
   2691..3551    +  CDS            AmpR: β-lactamase; bla; confers resistance to ampicillin, carbenicillin, and related antibiotics
   3722..4310    +  rep_origin     ori: high-copy-number ColE1/pMB1/pBR322/pUC origin of replication
   4496..4547    -  misc_feature   bom (fragment): basis of mobility region from pBR322
   4558..4986    -  rep_origin     f1 ori (sequence partly withheld): f1 bacteriophage origin of replication; arrow indicates direction of (+) strand synthesis
   4991..5007    -  CDS            lacZα (fragment): LacZα fragment of β-galactosidase; lacZ fragment
   5008..5098    -  misc_feature   bom (fragment): basis of mobility region from pBR322
   5200..5240    -  CDS            rop (fragment): Rop protein, which maintains plasmids at low copy number; rop
   5284..5361    +  promoter       lacIq promoter: lacI (mutant); In the lacIq allele, a single base change in the promoter boosts expression of the lacI gene about 10-fold.
   5362..6444    +  CDS            lacI: lac repressor; lacI; The lac repressor binds to the lac operator to inhibit transcription in E. coli. This inhibition can be relieved by adding lactose or isopropyl-β-D-thiogalactopyranoside (IPTG).
>Addgene plasmid #218888 | MUNC18a | addgene full sequence | sequence record 440961 | Addgene NGS Result
GTTTGACAGCTTATCATCGACTGCACGGTGCACCAATGCTTCTGGCGTCAGGCAGCCATCGGAAGCTGTG
GTATGGCTGTGCAGGTCGTAAATCACTGCATAATTCGTGTCGCTCAAGGCGCACTCCCGTTCTGGATAAT
GTTTTTTGCGCCGACATCATAACGGTTCTGGCAAATATTCTGAAATGAGCTGTTGACAATTAATCATCCG
GTCCGTATAATCTGTGGAATTGTGAGCGGATAACAATTTCACACAGGAAACAGACCATGTCGTACTACCA
TCACCATCACCATCACGATTACGATATCCCAACGACCGAAAACCTGTATTTTCAGGGCGCCATGGATATG
GCCCCCATTGGCCTCAAGGCGGTGGTCGGAGAGAAGATCATGCATGATGTTATCAAGAAGGTGAAGAAGA
AGGGCGAGTGGAAGGTGCTGGTGGTGGACCAGTTAAGCATGAGGATGCTGTCTTCCTGCTGCAAGATGAC
AGACATCATGACCGAGGGGATCACAATTGTGGAGGATATCAACAAGCGCCGAGAGCCGCTCCCCAGCCTA
GAGGCCGTGTACCTCATCACCCCGTCTGAGAAGTCTGTCCACTCTCTCATCAGTGATTTTAAGGACCCGC
CGACTGCTAAATATCGGGCCGCACATGTGTTCTTCACAGACTCATGTCCAGATGCCCTGTTTAACGAGCT
GGTAAAATCTCGAGCAGCCAAAGTCATCAAGACGCTGACGGAAATCAACATTGCGTTTCTCCCCTATGAG
TCCCAGGTGTATTCCCTGGACTCCGCTGACTCTTTCCAAAGTTTCTACAGCCCTCACAAGGCACAGATGA
AGAATCCCATACTGGAACGCCTGGCAGAGCAAATCGCCACCCTGTGTGCCACCCTGAAGGAGTACCCGGC
TGTGCGGTATCGGGGGGAGTACAAGGACAATGCCTTGCTGGCTCAGCTGATCCAGGACAAGCTGGACGCT
TATAAAGCTGATGACCCGACAATGGGGGAGGGTCCCGACAAGGCACGGTCCCAGCTCCTGATCCTGGATC
GTGGCTTTGACCCCAGCTCCCCTGTGCTTCATGAACTGACGTTTCAGGCTATGAGTTACGACCTGCTGCC
TATTGAAAATGATGTTTACAAGTATGAGACCAGCGGCATTGGAGAGGCGAGGGTGAAGGAGGTGCTCCTG
GATGAGGACGATGACCTGTGGATTGCACTGCGACACAAGCACATCGCAGAGGTGTCCCAGGAAGTGACCC
GGTCTCTGAAGGACTTTTCCTCTAGCAAGAGGATGAATACTGGAGAGAAGACCACCATGCGGGACCTGTC
CCAGATGCTGAAGAAAATGCCCCAGTACCAGAAGGAGCTCAGCAAGTATTCGACTCACCTGCACCTTGCT
GAAGACTGTATGAAGCATTACCAAGGCACCGTAGACAAACTCTGCCGCGTGGAGCAGGACCTGGCGATGG
GCACAGATGCTGAGGGGGAAAAAATCAAGGACCCCATGAGAGCCATTGTCCCCATCCTGCTGGATGCAAA
TGTCAGCACTTATGACAAAATTCGCATCATCCTTCTCTACATCTTCCTGAAGAACGGTATCACTGAAGAA
AACCTAAACAAACTCATCCAGCACGCCCAGATCCCCCCAGAAGACAGTGAGATCATCACCAACATGGCTC
ACCTCGGGGTGCCCATCGTCACGGATTCCACACTACGCCGCAGAAGCAAGCCGGAGCGGAAGGAGCGCAT
CAGTGAGCAGACCTACCAGCTCTCACGATGGACCCCGATCATTAAAGACATTATGGAGGACACCATTGAA
GACAAACTGGATACAAAGCACTACCCATACATCTCTACCCGCTCTTCCGCATCCTTCAGCACCACTGCTG
TGAGTGCCCGCTATGGACATTGGCACAAGAATAAGGCCCCCGGGGAGTACCGCAGCGGCCCCCGCCTCAT
TATTTTCATCCTTGGGGGCGTGAGCCTGAATGAGATGCGCTGTGCCTACGAAGTGACGCAGGCCAACGGC
AAGTGGGAAGTGCTCATAGGATCCACGCACATTCTCACCCCACAGAAACTGCTGGACACGCTGAAGAAGC
TGAATAAAACAGACGAAGAAATAAGCAGTGGTAGTGGTTGACTGCAGTCTCGAGGCATGCGGTACCAAGC
TTGGCTGTTTTGGCGGATGAGAGAAGATTTTCAGCCTGATACAGATTAAATCAGAACGCAGAAGCGGTCT
GATAAAACAGAATTTGCCTGGCGGCAGTAGCGCGGTGGTCCCACCTGACCCCATGCCGAACTCAGAAGTG
AAACGCCGTAGCGCCGATGGTAGTGTGGGGTCTCCCCATGCGAGAGTAGGGAACTGCCAGGCATCAAATA
AAACGAAAGGCTCAGTCGAAAGACTGGGCCTTTCGTTTTATCTGTTGTTTGTCGGTGAACGCTCTCCTGA
GTAGGACAAATCCGCCGGGAGCGGATTTGAACGTTGCGAAGCAACGGCCCGGAGGGTGGCGGGCAGGACG
CCCGCCATAAACTGCCAGGCATCAAATTAAGCAGAAGGCCATCCTGACGGATGGCCTTTTTGCGTTTCTA
CAAACTCTTTTGTTTATTTTTCTAAATACATTCAAATATGTATCCGCTCATGAGACAATAACCCTGATAA
ATGCTTCAATAATATTGAAAAAGGAAGAGTATGAGTATTCAACATTTCCGTGTCGCCCTTATTCCCTTTT
TTGCGGCATTTTGCCTTCCTGTTTTTGCTCACCCAGAAACGCTGGTGAAAGTAAAAGATGCTGAAGATCA
GTTGGGTGCACGAGTGGGTTACATCGAACTGGATCTCAACAGCGGTAAGATCCTTGAGAGTTTTCGCCCC
GAAGAACGTTTTCCAATGATGAGCACTTTTAAAGTTCTGCTATGTGGCGCGGTATTATCCCGTGTTGACG
CCGGGCAAGAGCAACTCGGTCGCCGCATACACTATTCTCAGAATGACTTGGTTGAGTACTCACCAGTCAC
AGAAAAGCATCTTACGGATGGCATGACAGTAAGAGAATTATGCAGTGCTGCCATAACCATGAGTGATAAC
ACTGCGGCCAACTTACTTCTGACAACGATCGGAGGACCGAAGGAGCTAACCGCTTTTTTGCACAACATGG
GGGATCATGTAACTCGCCTTGATCGTTGGGAACCGGAGCTGAATGAAGCCATACCAAACGACGAGCGTGA
CACCACGATGCCTGTAGCAATGGCAACAACGTTGCGCAAACTATTAACTGGCGAACTACTTACTCTAGCT
TCCCGGCAACAATTAATAGACTGGATGGAGGCGGATAAAGTTGCAGGACCACTTCTGCGCTCGGCCCTTC
CGGCTGGCTGGTTTATTGCTGATAAATCTGGAGCCGGTGAGCGTGGGTCTCGCGGTATCATTGCAGCACT
GGGGCCAGATGGTAAGCCCTCCCGTATCGTAGTTATCTACACGACGGGGAGTCAGGCAACTATGGATGAA
CGAAATAGACAGATCGCTGAGATAGGTGCCTCACTGATTAAGCATTGGTAACTGTCAGACCAAGTTTACT
CATATATACTTTAGATTGATTTAAAACTTCATTTTTAATTTAAAAGGATCTAGGTGAAGATCCTTTTTGA
TAATCTCATGACCAAAATCCCTTAACGTGAGTTTTCGTTCCACTGAGCGTCAGACCCCGTAGAAAAGATC
AAAGGATCTTCTTGAGATCCTTTTTTTCTGCGCGTAATCTGCTGCTTGCAAACAAAAAAACCACCGCTAC
CAGCGGTGGTTTGTTTGCCGGATCAAGAGCTACCAACTCTTTTTCCGAAGGTAACTGGCTTCAGCAGAGC
GCAGATACCAAATACTGTCCTTCTAGTGTAGCCGTAGTTAGGCCACCACTTCAAGAACTCTGTAGCACCG
CCTACATACCTCGCTCTGCTAATCCTGTTACCAGTGGCTGCTGCCAGTGGCGATAAGTCGTGTCTTACCG
GGTTGGACTCAAGACGATAGTTACCGGATAAGGCGCAGCGGTCGGGCTGAACGGGGGGTTCGTGCACACA
GCCCAGCTTGGAGCGAACGACCTACACCGAACTGAGATACCTACAGCGTGAGCTATGAGAAAGCGCCACG
CTTCCCGAAGGGAGAAAGGCGGACAGGTATCCGGTAAGCGGCAGGGTCGGAACAGGAGAGCGCACGAGGG
AGCTTCCAGGGGGAAACGCCTGGTATCTTTATAGTCCTGTCGGGTTTCGCCACCTCTGACTTGAGCGTCG
ATTTTTGTGATGCTCGTCAGGGGGGCGGAGCCTATGGAAAAACGCCAGCAACGCGGCCTTTTTACGGTTC
CTGGCCTTTTGCTGGCCTTTTGCTCACATGTTCTTTCCTGCGTTATCCCCTGATTCTGTGGATAACCGTA
TTACCGCCTTTGAGTGAGCTGATACCGCTCGCCGCAGCCGAACGACCGAGCGCAGCGAGTCAGTGAGCGA
GGAAGCGGAAGAGCGCCTGATGCGGTATTTTCTCCTTACGCATCTGTGCGGTATTTCACACCGCATAATT
TTGTTAAAATTCGCGTTAAATTTTTGTTAAATCAGCTCATTTTTTAACCAATAGGCCGAAATCGGCAAAA
TCCCTTATAAATCAAAAGAATAGACCGAGATAGGGT
[37 nt withheld, positions 4657-4693]
AAAGAACGTGGACTCCAACGTCAAAGG
[49 nt withheld, positions 4721-4769]
T
[91 nt withheld, positions 4771-4861]
G
[124 nt withheld, positions 4863-4986]
CCCATTCGCCATTCAGGCTGCTATGGTGCACTCTCAGTACAATCTGCTCTGATGCCGCATAGTTAAGCCA
GTATACACTCCGCTATCGCTACGTGACTGGGTCATGGCTGCGCCCCGACACCCGCCAACACCCGCTGACG
CGCCCTGACGGGCTTGTCTGCTCCCGGCATCCGCTTACAGACAAGCTGTGACCGTCTCCGGGAGCTGCAT
GTGTCAGAGGTTTTCACCGTCATCACCGAAACGCGCGAGGCAGCAGATCAATTCGCGCGCGAAGGCGAAG
CGGCATGCATTTACGTTGACACCATCGAATGGTGCAAAACCTTTCGCGGTATGGCATGATAGCGCCCGGA
AGAGAGTCAATTCAGGGTGGTGAATGTGAAACCAGTAACGTTATACGATGTCGCAGAGTATGCCGGTGTC
TCTTATCAGACCGTTTCCCGCGTGGTGAACCAGGCCAGCCACGTTTCTGCGAAAACGCGGGAAAAAGTGG
AAGCGGCGATGGCGGAGCTGAATTACATTCCCAACCGCGTGGCACAACAACTGGCGGGCAAACAGTCGTT
GCTGATTGGCGTTGCCACCTCCAGTCTGGCCCTGCACGCGCCGTCGCAAATTGTCGCGGCGATTAAATCT
CGCGCCGATCAACTGGGTGCCAGCGTGGTGGTGTCGATGGTAGAACGAAGCGGCGTCGAAGCCTGTAAAG
CGGCGGTGCACAATCTTCTCGCGCAACGCGTCAGTGGGCTGATCATTAACTATCCGCTGGATGACCAGGA
TGCCATTGCTGTGGAAGCTGCCTGCACTAATGTTCCGGCGTTATTTCTTGATGTCTCTGACCAGACACCC
ATCAACAGTATTATTTTCTCCCATGAAGACGGTACGCGACTGGGCGTGGAGCATCTGGTCGCATTGGGTC
ACCAGCAAATCGCGCTGTTAGCGGGCCCATTAAGTTCTGTCTCGGCGCGTCTGCGTCTGGCTGGCTGGCA
TAAATATCTCACTCGCAATCAAATTCAGCCGATAGCGGAACGGGAAGGCGACTGGAGTGCCATGTCCGGT
TTTCAACAAACCATGCAAATGCTGAATGAGGGCATCGTTCCCACTGCGATGCTGGTTGCCAACGATCAGA
TGGCGCTGGGCGCAATGCGCGCCATTACCGAGTCCGGGCTGCGCGTTGGTGCGGATATCTCGGTAGTGGG
ATACGACGATACCGAAGACAGCTCATGTTATATCCCGCCGTTAACCACCATCAAACAGGATTTTCGCCTG
CTGGGGCAAACCAGCGTGGACCGCTTGCTGCAACTCTCTCAGGGCCAGGCGGTGAAGGGCAATCAGCTGT
TGCCCGTCTCACTGGTGAAAAGAAAAACCACCCTGGCACCCAATACGCAAACCGCCTCTCCCCGCGCGTT
GGCCGATTCATTAATGCAGCTGGCACGACAGGTTTCCCGACTGGAAAGCGGGCAGTGAGCGCAACGCAAT
TAATGTAAGTTAGCGCGAATTGATCTG
